>Addgene plasmid #161465 | pDONR221-SLC25A1_STOP | addgene full sequence | sequence record 413583 | Addgene NGS Result
CTTTCCTGCGTTATCCCCTGATTCTGTGGATAACCGTATTACCGCCTTTGAGTGAGCTGATACCGCTCGC
CGCAGCCGAACGACCGAGCGCAGCGAGTCAGTGAGCGAGGAAGCGGAAGAGCGCCCAATACGCAAACCGC
CTCTCCCCGCGCGTTGGCCGATTCATTAATGCAGCTGGCACGACAGGTTTCCCGACTGGAAAGCGGGCAG
TGAGCGCAACGCAATTAATACGCGTACCGCTAGCCAGGAAGAGTTTGTAGAAACGCAAAAAGGCCATCCG
TCAGGATGGCCTTCTGCTTAGTTTGATGCCTGGCAGTTTATGGCGGGCGTCCTGCCCGCCACCCTCCGGG
CCGTTGCTTCACAACGTTCAAATCCGCTCCCGGCGGATTTGTCCTACTCAGGAGAGCGTTCACCGACAAA
CAACAGATAAAACGAAAGGCCCAGTCTTCCGACTGAGCCTTTCGTTTTATTTGATGCCTGGCAGTTCCCT
ACTCTCGCGTTAACGCTAGCATGGATGTTTTCCCAGTCACGACGTTGTAAAACGACGGCCAGTCTTAAGC
TCGGGCCCCAAATAATGATTTTATTTTGACTGATAGTGACCTGTTCGTTGCAACACATTGATGAGCAATG
CTTTTTTATAATGCCAACTTTGTACAAAAAAGCAGGCTCCACCATGCCAGCCCCCAGGGCACCACGCGCC
CTGGCAGCAGCAGCACCTGCCTCTGGCAAGGCCAAGCTGACCCACCCAGGCAAGGCAATCCTGGCAGGAG
GACTGGCAGGAGGCATCGAGATCTGCATCACCTTCCCCACAGAGTACGTGAAGACCCAGCTGCAGCTGGA
CGAGCGGAGCCACCCACCTCGGTATAGAGGCATCGGCGATTGCGTGCGGCAGACAGTGCGCAGCCACGGC
GTGCTGGGACTGTACAGAGGACTGAGCTCCCTGCTGTATGGCTCCATCCCCAAGGCCGCCGTGAGGTTCG
GCATGTTCGAGTTTCTGTCCAACCACATGCGGGACGCCCAGGGCAGACTGGATTCTACCAGGGGCCTGCT
GTGCGGACTGGGAGCAGGAGTGGCAGAGGCAGTGGTGGTGGTGTGCCCTATGGAGACCATCAAGGTGAAG
TTTATCCACGACCAGACATCCCCTAACCCAAAGTACCGCGGCTTCTTTCACGGCGTGCGGGAGATCGTGA
GAGAGCAGGGCCTGAAGGGCACATATCAGGGCCTGACCGCCACAGTGCTGAAGCAGGGCTCTAATCAGGC
CATCCGGTTCTTTGTGATGACCAGCCTGAGGAACTGGTACCGCGGCGATAACCCCAATAAGCCTATGAAT
CCACTGATCACAGGCGTGTTCGGAGCAATCGCAGGAGCAGCAAGCGTGTTCGGCAACACCCCTCTGGACG
TGATCAAGACACGCATGCAGGGCCTGGAGGCCCACAAGTACCGGAATACCTGGGATTGCGGCCTGCAGAT
CCTGAAGAAGGAGGGCCTGAAGGCCTTCTATAAGGGCACAGTGCCAAGGCTGGGACGGGTGTGCCTGGAC
GTGGCAATCGTGTTTGTGATCTATGATGAGGTGGTGAAGCTGCTGAATAAGGTCTGGAAGACCGACTAAG
ACCCAGCTTTCTTGTACAAAGTTGGCATTATAAGAAAGCATTGCTTATCAATTTGTTGCAACGAACAGGT
CACTATCAGTCAAAATAAAATCATTATTTGCCATCCAGCTGATATCCCCTATAGTGAGTCGTATTACATG
GTCATAGCTGTTTCCTGGCAGCTCTGGCCCGTGTCTCAAAATCTCTGATGTTACATTGCACAAGATAAAA
ATATATCATCATGAACAATAAAACTGTCTGCTTACATAAACAGTAATACAAGGGGTGTTATGAGCCATAT
TCAACGGGAAACGTCGAGGCCGCGATTAAATTCCAACATGGATGCTGATTTATATGGGTATAAATGGGCT
CGCGATAATGTCGGGCAATCAGGTGCGACAATCTATCGCTTGTATGGGAAGCCCGATGCGCCAGAGTTGT
TTCTGAAACATGGCAAAGGTAGCGTTGCCAATGATGTTACAGATGAGATGGTCAGACTAAACTGGCTGAC
GGAATTTATGCCTCTTCCGACCATCAAGCATTTTATCCGTACTCCTGATGATGCATGGTTACTCACCACT
GCGATCCCCGGAAAAACAGCATTCCAGGTATTAGAAGAATATCCTGATTCAGGTGAAAATATTGTTGATG
CGCTGGCAGTGTTCCTGCGCCGGTTGCATTCGATTCCTGTTTGTAATTGTCCTTTTAACAGCGATCGCGT
ATTTCGTCTCGCTCAGGCGCAATCACGAATGAATAACGGTTTGGTTGATGCGAGTGATTTTGATGACGAG
CGTAATGGCTGGCCTGTTGAACAAGTCTGGAAAGAAATGCATAAACTTTTGCCATTCTCACCGGATTCAG
TCGTCACTCATGGTGATTTCTCACTTGATAACCTTATTTTTGACGAGGGGAAATTAATAGGTTGTATTGA
TGTTGGACGAGTCGGAATCGCAGACCGATACCAGGATCTTGCCATCCTATGGAACTGCCTCGGTGAGTTT
TCTCCTTCATTACAGAAACGGCTTTTTCAAAAATATGGTATTGATAATCCTGATATGAATAAATTGCAGT
TTCATTTGATGCTCGATGAGTTTTTCTAATCAGAATTGGTTAATTGGTTGTAACACTGGCAGAGCATTAC
GCTGACTTGACGGGACGGCGCAAGCTCATGACCAAAATCCCTTAACGTGAGTTACGCGTCGTTCCACTGA
GCGTCAGACCCCGTAGAAAAGATCAAAGGATCTTCTTGAGATCCTTTTTTTCTGCGCGTAATCTGCTGCT
TGCAAACAAAAAAACCACCGCTACCAGCGGTGGTTTGTTTGCCGGATCAAGAGCTACCAACTCTTTTTCC
GAAGGTAACTGGCTTCAGCAGAGCGCAGATACCAAATACTGTTCTTCTAGTGTAGCCGTAGTTAGGCCAC
CACTTCAAGAACTCTGTAGCACCGCCTACATACCTCGCTCTGCTAATCCTGTTACCAGTGGCTGCTGCCA
GTGGCGATAAGTCGTGTCTTACCGGGTTGGACTCAAGACGATAGTTACCGGATAAGGCGCAGCGGTCGGG
CTGAACGGGGGGTTCGTGCACACAGCCCAGCTTGGAGCGAACGACCTACACCGAACTGAGATACCTACAG
CGTGAGCTATGAGAAAGCGCCACGCTTCCCGAAGGGAGAAAGGCGGACAGGTATCCGGTAAGCGGCAGGG
TCGGAACAGGAGAGCGCACGAGGGAGCTTCCAGGGGGAAACGCCTGGTATCTTTATAGTCCTGTCGGGTT
TCGCCACCTCTGACTTGAGCGTCGATTTTTGTGATGCTCGTCAGGGGGGCGGAGCCTATGGAAAAACGCC
AGCAACGCGGCCTTTTTACGGTTCCTGGCCTTTTGCTGGCCTTTTGCTCACATGTT
Features (pLannotate 1.2.2; 10 found; start..end, strand, type, name):
    121..213     +  CDS            lacI (fragment): lac repressor; lacI; The lac repressor binds to the lac operator to inhibit transcription in E. coli. This inhibition can be relieved by adding lactose or isopropyl-β-D-thiogalactopyranoside (IPTG).
    268..295     -  terminator     rrnB T2 terminator: transcription terminator T2 from the E. coli rrnB gene
    427..470     +  terminator     rrnB T1 terminator: Escherichia coli rrnB; transcription terminator T1 from the E. coli rrnB gene
    517..553     -  CDS            lacZα (fragment): LacZα fragment of β-galactosidase; lacZ fragment
    569..668     +  protein_bind   attL1: mutant version of attL; recombination site for the Gateway® LR reaction LR Clonase™
    674..1606    +  CDS            SLC25A1: TXTP_HUMAN - Also known as SLC20A3. Experimental evidence at protein level: Swiss-Prot protein existence level 1. Citrate transporter that mediates the exchange of mitochondrial citrate for cytosolic malate (PubMed:29031613, PubMed:29238895). Also able to mediate the exchange of citrate for isocitrate, phosphoenolpyruvate, cis- but not trans-aconitate and to a lesser extend maleate and succinate (PubMed:29031613). Important for the bioenergetics of hepatic cells as it provides a carbon source for fatty acid and sterol biosyntheses, and NAD(+) for the glycolytic pathway. Required for proper neu
   1611..1710    -  protein_bind   attL2: mutant version of attL; recombination site for the Gateway® LR reaction LR Clonase™
   1728..1746    -  promoter       T7 promoter: promoter for bacteriophage T7 RNA polymerase
   1880..2689    +  CDS            KanR: aminoglycoside phosphotransferase; aph(3')-Ia; confers resistance to kanamycin in bacteria or G418 (Geneticin®) in eukaryotes
   2836..3424    +  rep_origin     ori: high-copy-number ColE1/pMB1/pBR322/pUC origin of replication
