[The description below was written by a language model from this plasmid's Addgene catalogue record and pLannotate feature annotations shown in this document.]
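Description:
pDONR221-SLC25A1_STOP is a Gateway entry clone built on the pDONR221 backbone, carrying a codon-optimized open reading frame for human SLC25A1 (also known as CTP, CIC or SLC20A3), the mitochondrial citrate carrier that exchanges mitochondrial citrate for cytosolic malate. The sequenced plasmid is about 3.5 kb. It is propagated in E. coli from a high-copy ColE1/pUC-type origin and selected with kanamycin through an aminoglycoside phosphotransferase (KanR) gene. Although the catalogue lists the vector type as mammalian expression, the feature table shows no eukaryotic promoter or polyadenylation signal. The plasmid is therefore a shuttle intermediate rather than an expression vector in its own right.

The roughly 0.93 kb ORF sits between attL1 and attL2, the recombination sites used by LR Clonase to transfer an insert directionally into any attR-containing destination vector, which then supplies the promoter, tags and selection markers. Upstream of the cassette, rrnB T1 and T2 terminators insulate the insert from read-through transcription in bacteria. A T7 promoter lies just beyond attL2, oriented back toward the insert. The short lacI and lacZα fragments annotated are backbone remnants with no evident functional role. M13 forward and reverse priming sites flank the cassette for sequence verification.

This version retains a stop codon at the end of the ORF, so after LR transfer the protein is expressed with a native C-terminus or with N-terminal tags only. A sister clone lacking the stop codon exists for C-terminal fusions. The plasmid belongs to a consortium collection of solute carrier (SLC) transporter clones intended for subcloning into custom expression vectors for transporter research and drug discovery.
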