Addgene plasmid #161465: pDONR221-SLC25A1_STOP
Purpose: Gateway entry clone with codon-optimized ORF sequence for subcloning into custom expression vectors. Contains a STOP codon at the end of the codon-optimized ORF sequence.
Depositing lab: RESOLUTE Consortium & Giulio Superti-Furga. Depositing organization: CeMM Research Center for Molecular Medicine. Publication: The RESOLUTE consortium: unlocking SLC transporters for drug discovery. Superti-Furga G, Lackner D, Wiedmer T, Ingles-Prieto A, Barbosa B, Girardi E, Goldmann U, Gurtl B, Klavins K, Klimek C, Lindinger S, Lineiro-Retes E, Muller AC, Onstein S, Redinger G, Reil D, Sedlyarov V, Wolf G, Crawford M, Everley R, ... Steppan CM. Nat Rev Drug Discov. 2020 Jul;19(7):429-430. doi: 10.1038/d41573-020-00056-6. PubMed 32265506.
Backbone
  Vector backbone: pDONR221
  Backbone manufacturer: ThermoFisher Scientific
  Backbone size w/o insert (bp): 2550
  Vector type: Mammalian Expression
Growth in bacteria
  Bacterial resistance: Kanamycin, 50 μg/mL
  Growth temperature: 37°C
  Growth strain: NEB Stable
  Copy number: High Copy
Gene/Insert
  Gene/Insert name: SLC25A1 (alt name: CTP, SLC20A3)
  Species: H. sapiens (human)
  Insert size (bp): 936
  Entrez Gene: SLC25A1 (a.k.a. CIC, CMS23, CTP, D2L2AD, SEA, SLC20A3)
  Cloning method: Gateway Cloning
  Sequencing primers: 5′ M13-fwd; 3′ M13-rev
Terms and licenses: Academic/Nonprofit Terms; Industry Terms
Depositor comments: This plasmid contains a STOP codon at the end of the codon-optimized ORF. For the version of this plasmid that does not contain a STOP codon, please see Addgene plasmid 132299 For more information on the full Resolute plasmid collection, please see www.addgene.org/depositor-collections/re-solute/. Please provide your feedback on this plasmid to the RESOLUTE consortium by filling out their RESOLUTE repository feedback form: https://forms.office.com/Pages/ResponsePage.aspx?id=0e05yklzmkS7rjFGQL4N7z4feCLQvEJAmVcOCM_u885UN1JJRko0Ukg4TVQwNTZLOUxPQVJWT1NHUCQlQCN0PWcu
How to cite: pDONR221-SLC25A1_STOP was a gift from RESOLUTE Consortium & Giulio Superti-Furga (Addgene plasmid # 161465 ; http://n2t.net/addgene:161465 ; RRID:Addgene_161465)
