>Addgene plasmid #161465 | pDONR221-SLC25A1_STOP | depositor partial sequence | sequence record 312865 | Codon-optimized ORF of SLC25A1
ATGCCAGCCCCCAGGGCACCACGCGCCCTGGCAGCAGCAGCACCTGCCTCTGGCAAGGCCAAGCTGACCC
ACCCAGGCAAGGCAATCCTGGCAGGAGGACTGGCAGGAGGCATCGAGATCTGCATCACCTTCCCCACAGA
GTACGTGAAGACCCAGCTGCAGCTGGACGAGCGGAGCCACCCACCTCGGTATAGAGGCATCGGCGATTGC
GTGCGGCAGACAGTGCGCAGCCACGGCGTGCTGGGACTGTACAGAGGACTGAGCTCCCTGCTGTATGGCT
CCATCCCCAAGGCCGCCGTGAGGTTCGGCATGTTCGAGTTTCTGTCCAACCACATGCGGGACGCCCAGGG
CAGACTGGATTCTACCAGGGGCCTGCTGTGCGGACTGGGAGCAGGAGTGGCAGAGGCAGTGGTGGTGGTG
TGCCCTATGGAGACCATCAAGGTGAAGTTTATCCACGACCAGACATCCCCTAACCCAAAGTACCGCGGCT
TCTTTCACGGCGTGCGGGAGATCGTGAGAGAGCAGGGCCTGAAGGGCACATATCAGGGCCTGACCGCCAC
AGTGCTGAAGCAGGGCTCTAATCAGGCCATCCGGTTCTTTGTGATGACCAGCCTGAGGAACTGGTACCGC
GGCGATAACCCCAATAAGCCTATGAATCCACTGATCACAGGCGTGTTCGGAGCAATCGCAGGAGCAGCAA
GCGTGTTCGGCAACACCCCTCTGGACGTGATCAAGACACGCATGCAGGGCCTGGAGGCCCACAAGTACCG
GAATACCTGGGATTGCGGCCTGCAGATCCTGAAGAAGGAGGGCCTGAAGGCCTTCTATAAGGGCACAGTG
CCAAGGCTGGGACGGGTGTGCCTGGACGTGGCAATCGTGTTTGTGATCTATGATGAGGTGGTGAAGCTGC
TGAATAAGGTCTGGAAGACCGACTAA
